>Addgene plasmid #48832 | pGGC051 | depositor full sequence | sequence record 71232 | Full Sequence
GACGAAAGGGCCTCGTGATACGCCTATTTTTATAGGTTAATGTCATGATAATAATGGTTTCTTAGACGTC
AGGTGGCACTTTTCGGGGAAATGTGCGCGGAACCCCTATTTGTTTATTTTTCTAAATACATTCAAATATG
TATCCGCTCATGAGACAATAACCCTGATAAATGCTTCAATAATATTGAAAAAGGAAGAGTATGAGTATTC
AACATTTCCGTGTCGCCCTTATTCCCTTTTTTGCGGCATTTTGCCTTCCTGTTTTTGCTCACCCAGAAAC
GCTGGTGAAAGTAAAAGATGCTGAAGATCAGTTGGGTGCACGAGTGGGTTACATCGAACTGGATCTCAAC
AGCGGTAAGATCCTTGAGAGTTTTCGCCCCGAAGAACGTTTTCCAATGATGAGCACTTTTAAAGTTCTGC
TATGTGGCGCGGTATTATCCCGTATTGACGCCGGGCAAGAGCAACTCGGTCGCCGCATACACTATTCTCA
GAATGACTTGGTTGAGTACTCACCAGTCACAGAAAAGCATCTTACGGATGGCATGACAGTAAGAGAATTA
TGCAGTGCTGCCATAACCATGAGTGATAACACTGCGGCCAACTTACTTCTGACAACGATCGGAGGACCGA
AGGAGCTAACCGCTTTTTTGCACAACATGGGGGATCATGTAACTCGCCTTGATCGTTGGGAACCGGAGCT
GAATGAAGCCATACCAAACGACGAGCGTGACACCACGATGCCTGTAGCAATGGCAACAACGTTGCGCAAA
CTATTAACTGGCGAACTACTTACTCTAGCTTCCCGGCAACAATTAATAGACTGGATGGAGGCGGATAAAG
TTGCAGGACCACTTCTGCGCTCGGCCCTTCCGGCTGGCTGGTTTATTGCTGATAAATCTGGAGCCGGTGA
GCGTGGCTCTCGAGGTATCATTGCAGCACTGGGGCCAGATGGTAAGCCCTCCCGTATCGTAGTTATCTAC
ACGACGGGGAGTCAGGCAACTATGGATGAACGAAATAGACAGATCGCTGAGATAGGTGCCTCACTGATTA
AGCATTGGTAACTGTCAGACCAAGTTTACTCATATATACTTTAGATTGATTTAAAACTTCATTTTTAATT
TAAAAGGATCTAGGTGAAGATCCTTTTTGATAATCTCATGACCAAAATCCCTTAACGTGAGTTTTCGTTC
CACTGAGCGTCAGACCCCGTAGAAAAGATCAAAGGATCTTCTTGAGATCCTTTTTTTCTGCGCGTAATCT
GCTGCTTGCAAACAAAAAAACCACCGCTACCAGCGGTGGTTTGTTTGCCGGATCAAGAGCTACCAACTCT
TTTTCCGAAGGTAACTGGCTTCAGCAGAGCGCAGATACCAAATACTGTTCTTCTAGTGTAGCCGTAGTTA
GGCCACCACTTCAAGAACTCTGTAGCACCGCCTACATACCTCGCTCTGCTAATCCTGTTACCAGTGGCTG
CTGCCAGTGGCGATAAGTCGTGTCTTACCGGGTTGGACTCAAGACGATAGTTACCGGATAAGGCGCAGCG
GTCGGGCTGAACGGGGGGTTCGTGCACACAGCCCAGCTTGGAGCGAACGACCTACACCGAACTGAGATAC
CTACAGCGTGAGCTATGAGAAAGCGCCACGCTTCCCGAAGGGAGAAAGGCGGACAGGTATCCGGTAAGCG
GCAGGGTCGGAACAGGAGAGCGCACGAGGGAGCTTCCAGGGGGAAACGCCTGGTATCTTTATAGTCCTGT
CGGGTTTCGCCACCTCTGACTTGAGCGTCGATTTTTGTGATGCTCGTCAGGGGGGCGGAGCCTATGGAAA
AACGCCAGCAACGCGGCCTTTTTACGGTTCCTGGCCTTTTGCTGGCCTTTTGCTCACATGTTCTTTCCTG
CGTTATCCCCTGATTCTGTGGATAACCGTATTACCGCCTTTGAGTGAGCTGATACCGCTCGCCGCAGCCG
AACGACCGAGCGCAGCGAGTCAGTGAGCGAGGAAGCGGAAGAGCGCCCAATACGCAAACCGCCTCTCCCC
GCGCGTTGGCCGATTCATTAATGCAGCTGGCACGACAGGTTTCCCGACTGGAAAGCGGGCAGTGAGCGCA
ACGCAATTAATGTGAGTTAGCTCACTCATTAGGCACCCCAGGCTTTACACTTTATGCTTCCGGCTCGTAT
GTTGTGTGGAATTGTGAGCGGATAACAATTTCACACGAGCTATTTAGGTGACACTATAGAAGTGAAGCTT
GGTCTCAGGCTCAACAATGGTCCGTCCTGTAGAAACCCCAACCCGTGAAATCAAAAAACTCGACGGCCTG
TGGGCATTCAGTCTGGATCGCGAAAACTGTGGAATTGATCAGCGTTGGTGGGAAAGCGCGTTACAAGAAA
GCCGGGCAATTGCTGTGCCAGGCAGTTTTAACGATCAGTTCGCCGATGCAGATATTCGTAATTATGCGGG
CAACGTCTGGTATCAGCGCGAAGTCTTTATACCGAAAGGTTGGGCAGGCCAGCGTATCGTGCTGCGTTTC
GATGCGGTCACTCATTACGGCAAAGTGTGGGTCAATAATCAGGAAGTGATGGAGCATCAGGGCGGCTATA
CGCCATTTGAAGCCGATGTCACGCCGTATGTTATTGCCGGGAAAAGTGTACGTATCACCGTTTGTGTGAA
CAACGAACTGAACTGGCAGACTATCCCGCCGGGAATGGTGATTACCGACGAAAACGGCAAGAAAAAGCAG
TCTTACTTCCATGATTTCTTTAACTATGCCGGAATCCATCGCAGCGTAATGCTCTACACCACGCCGAACA
CCTGGGTGGACGATATCACCGTGGTGACGCATGTCGCGCAAGACTGTAACCACGCGTCTGTTGACTGGCA
GGTGGTGGCCAATGGTGATGTCAGCGTTGAACTGCGTGATGCGGATCAACAGGTGGTTGCAACTGGACAA
GGCACTAGCGGGACTTTGCAAGTGGTGAATCCGCACCTCTGGCAACCGGGTGAAGGTTATCTCTATGAAC
TGTGCGTCACAGCCAAAAGCCAGACAGAGTGTGATATCTACCCGCTTCGCGTCGGCATCCGGTCAGTGGC
AGTGAAGGGCGAACAGTTCCTGATTAACCACAAACCGTTCTACTTTACTGGCTTTGGTCGTCATGAAGAT
GCGGACTTGCGTGGCAAAGGATTCGATAACGTGCTGATGGTGCACGACCACGCATTAATGGACTGGATTG
GGGCCAACTCCTACCGTACCTCGCATTACCCTTACGCTGAAGAGATGCTCGACTGGGCAGATGAACATGG
CATCGTGGTGATTGATGAAACTGCTGCTGTCGGCTTTAACCTCTCTTTAGGCATTGGTTTCGAAGCGGGC
AACAAGCCGAAAGAACTGTACAGCGAAGAGGCAGTCAACGGGGAAACTCAGCAAGCGCACTTACAGGCGA
TTAAAGAGCTGATAGCGCGTGACAAAAACCACCCAAGCGTGGTGATGTGGAGTATTGCCAACGAACCGGA
TACCCGTCCGCAAGGTGCACGGGAATATTTCGCGCCACTGGCGGAAGCAACGCGTAAACTCGACCCGACG
CGTCCGATCACCTGCGTCAATGTAATGTTCTGCGACGCTCACACCGATACCATCAGCGATCTCTTTGATG
TGCTGTGCCTGAACCGTTATTACGGATGGTATGTCCAAAGCGGCGATTTGGAAACGGCAGAGAAGGTACT
GGAAAAAGAACTTCTGGCCTGGCAGGAGAAACTGCATCAGCCGATTATCATCACCGAATACGGCGTGGAT
ACGTTAGCCGGGCTGCACTCAATGTACACCGACATGTGGAGTGAAGAGTATCAGTGTGCATGGCTGGATA
TGTATCACCGCGTCTTTGATCGCGTCAGCGCCGTCGTCGGTGAACAGGTATGGAATTTCGCCGATTTTGC
GACCTCGCAAGGCATATTGCGCGTTGGCGGTAACAAGAAAGGGATCTTCACTCGCGACCGCAAACCGAAG
TCGGCGGCTTTTCTGCTGCAAAAACGCTGGACTGGCATGAACTTCGGTGAAAAACCGCAGCAGGGAGGCA
AACAATCAGTGAGACCGAATTCTCGCCCTATAGTGAGTCGTATTACCTGGCCGTCGTTTTACAACGTCGT
GACTGGGAAAACCCTGGCGTTACCCAACTTAATCGCCTTGCAGCACATCCCCCTTTCGCCAGCTGGCGTA
ATAGCGAAGAGGCCCGCACCGATCGCCCTTCCCAACAGTTGCGCAGCCTGAATGGCGAATGGCGCCTGAT
GCGGTATTTTCTCCTTACGCATCTGTGCGGTATTTCACACCGCATATGGTGCACTCTCAGTACAATCTGC
TCTGATGCCGCATAGTTAAGCCAGCCCCGACACCCGCCAACACCCGCTGACGCGCCCTGACGGGCTTGTC
TGCTCCCGGCATCCGCTTACAGACAAGCTGTGACCGTCTCCGGGAGCTGCATGTGTCAGAGGTTTTCACC
GTCATCACCGAAACGCGCGA
Features (pLannotate 1.2.2; 13 found; start..end, strand, type, name):
     96..200     +  promoter       AmpR promoter: bla
    201..1061    +  CDS            AmpR: β-lactamase; bla; confers resistance to ampicillin, carbenicillin, and related antibiotics
   1232..1820    +  rep_origin     ori: high-copy-number ColE1/pMB1/pBR322/pUC origin of replication
   2003..2095    +  CDS            lacI (fragment): lac repressor; lacI; The lac repressor binds to the lac operator to inhibit transcription in E. coli. This inhibition can be relieved by adding lactose or isopropyl-β-D-thiogalactopyranoside (IPTG).
   2108..2129    +  protein_bind   CAP binding site: CAP binding activates transcription in the presence of cAMP. E. coli catabolite activator protein
   2144..2174    +  promoter       lac promoter: promoter for the E. coli lac operon
   2182..2198    +  protein_bind   lac operator: The lac repressor binds to the lac operator to inhibit transcription in E. coli. This inhibition can be relieved by adding lactose or isopropyl-β-D-thiogalactopyranoside (IPTG). lac repressor encoded by lacI
   2212..2230    +  promoter       SP6 promoter: promoter for bacteriophage SP6 RNA polymerase
   2263..4066    +  CDS            GUS (fragment): β-glucuronidase; uidA (or gusA) from E. coli
   4087..4105    -  promoter       T7 promoter: promoter for bacteriophage T7 RNA polymerase
   4107..4259    +  CDS            lacZα (fragment): LacZα fragment of β-galactosidase; lacZ fragment
   4265..4364    -  misc_feature   bom (fragment): basis of mobility region from pBR322
   4466..1       -  CDS            rop (fragment) (across the origin): Rop protein, which maintains plasmids at low copy number; rop
