[The description below was written by a language model from this plasmid's Addgene catalogue record and pLannotate feature annotations shown in this document.]
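Description:
pGGC051 is a GreenGate entry module that supplies the β-glucuronidase (GUS) reporter as a coding-sequence part for Golden Gate assembly of plant transformation constructs. It is built on a pUC19 backbone and totals about 4.5 kb. The plasmid is propagated in E. coli as a high-copy plasmid through the ColE1/pUC-type origin, with selection by ampicillin through the β-lactamase gene and its native promoter.

The payload is a roughly 1.8 kb GUS coding sequence, listed in the record as synthetic and recognised by annotation as the E. coli uidA/gusA product. It is flanked directly on each side by a BsaI site. Because BsaI is a type IIS enzyme that cuts outside its recognition sequence, digestion releases the GUS fragment with defined overhangs. In the GreenGate scheme, these overhangs dictate its position as the coding-sequence module among the other parts joined in a single reaction into a destination vector. The module carries no plant promoter or terminator of its own, as these are expected to come from the companion modules.

Around the insert lie remnants of the cloning region: the lac promoter, operator and CAP site, a lacZα fragment, and flanking SP6 and T7 phage promoters. Short fragments of lacI, bom and rop are also detected and appear to be backbone vestiges rather than functional elements. The record does not state how the insert was originally cloned. The construct is typically used to build promoter–GUS or similar histochemical reporter cassettes for plant transgenesis.
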