Addgene plasmid #48832: pGGC051
Purpose: Provides GUS as GreenGate coding sequence module.
Depositing lab: Jan Lohmann. Depositing organization: Universitaet Heidelberg. Publication: GreenGate - A Novel, Versatile, and Efficient Cloning System for Plant Transgenesis. Lampropoulos A, Sutikovic Z, Wenzl C, Maegele I, Lohmann JU, Forner J. PLoS One. 2013 Dec 20;8(12):e83043. doi: 10.1371/journal.pone.0083043. PubMed 24376629.
Backbone
  Vector backbone: pUC19
  Backbone size w/o insert (bp): 2686
  Vector type: Golden Gate compatible cloning vector
Growth in bacteria
  Bacterial resistance: Ampicillin, 100 μg/mL
  Growth temperature: 37°C
  Growth strain: XL1 Blue
  Copy number: High Copy
Gene/Insert
  Gene/Insert name: GUS
  Species: Synthetic
  Insert size (bp): 1814
  Cloning method: Unknown
Terms and licenses: Academic/Nonprofit Terms; Industry Terms: Not Available to Industry
Depositor comments: This plasmid is designed for Golden Gate cloning using the BsaI enzyme. Plasmid Features (listed as bp in full plasmid sequence): BsaI site #1 = 2241-2251bp GUS coding sequence = 2252-4065bp BsaI site #2 = 4066-4076bp
How to cite: pGGC051 was a gift from Jan Lohmann (Addgene plasmid # 48832 ; http://n2t.net/addgene:48832 ; RRID:Addgene_48832)
