>Addgene plasmid #48832 | pGGC051 | depositor partial sequence | sequence record 71233 | GUS
CAACAATGGTCCGTCCTGTAGAAACCCCAACCCGTGAAATCAAAAAACTCGACGGCCTGTGGGCATTCAG
TCTGGATCGCGAAAACTGTGGAATTGATCAGCGTTGGTGGGAAAGCGCGTTACAAGAAAGCCGGGCAATT
GCTGTGCCAGGCAGTTTTAACGATCAGTTCGCCGATGCAGATATTCGTAATTATGCGGGCAACGTCTGGT
ATCAGCGCGAAGTCTTTATACCGAAAGGTTGGGCAGGCCAGCGTATCGTGCTGCGTTTCGATGCGGTCAC
TCATTACGGCAAAGTGTGGGTCAATAATCAGGAAGTGATGGAGCATCAGGGCGGCTATACGCCATTTGAA
GCCGATGTCACGCCGTATGTTATTGCCGGGAAAAGTGTACGTATCACCGTTTGTGTGAACAACGAACTGA
ACTGGCAGACTATCCCGCCGGGAATGGTGATTACCGACGAAAACGGCAAGAAAAAGCAGTCTTACTTCCA
TGATTTCTTTAACTATGCCGGAATCCATCGCAGCGTAATGCTCTACACCACGCCGAACACCTGGGTGGAC
GATATCACCGTGGTGACGCATGTCGCGCAAGACTGTAACCACGCGTCTGTTGACTGGCAGGTGGTGGCCA
ATGGTGATGTCAGCGTTGAACTGCGTGATGCGGATCAACAGGTGGTTGCAACTGGACAAGGCACTAGCGG
GACTTTGCAAGTGGTGAATCCGCACCTCTGGCAACCGGGTGAAGGTTATCTCTATGAACTGTGCGTCACA
GCCAAAAGCCAGACAGAGTGTGATATCTACCCGCTTCGCGTCGGCATCCGGTCAGTGGCAGTGAAGGGCG
AACAGTTCCTGATTAACCACAAACCGTTCTACTTTACTGGCTTTGGTCGTCATGAAGATGCGGACTTGCG
TGGCAAAGGATTCGATAACGTGCTGATGGTGCACGACCACGCATTAATGGACTGGATTGGGGCCAACTCC
TACCGTACCTCGCATTACCCTTACGCTGAAGAGATGCTCGACTGGGCAGATGAACATGGCATCGTGGTGA
TTGATGAAACTGCTGCTGTCGGCTTTAACCTCTCTTTAGGCATTGGTTTCGAAGCGGGCAACAAGCCGAA
AGAACTGTACAGCGAAGAGGCAGTCAACGGGGAAACTCAGCAAGCGCACTTACAGGCGATTAAAGAGCTG
ATAGCGCGTGACAAAAACCACCCAAGCGTGGTGATGTGGAGTATTGCCAACGAACCGGATACCCGTCCGC
AAGGTGCACGGGAATATTTCGCGCCACTGGCGGAAGCAACGCGTAAACTCGACCCGACGCGTCCGATCAC
CTGCGTCAATGTAATGTTCTGCGACGCTCACACCGATACCATCAGCGATCTCTTTGATGTGCTGTGCCTG
AACCGTTATTACGGATGGTATGTCCAAAGCGGCGATTTGGAAACGGCAGAGAAGGTACTGGAAAAAGAAC
TTCTGGCCTGGCAGGAGAAACTGCATCAGCCGATTATCATCACCGAATACGGCGTGGATACGTTAGCCGG
GCTGCACTCAATGTACACCGACATGTGGAGTGAAGAGTATCAGTGTGCATGGCTGGATATGTATCACCGC
GTCTTTGATCGCGTCAGCGCCGTCGTCGGTGAACAGGTATGGAATTTCGCCGATTTTGCGACCTCGCAAG
GCATATTGCGCGTTGGCGGTAACAAGAAAGGGATCTTCACTCGCGACCGCAAACCGAAGTCGGCGGCTTT
TCTGCTGCAAAAACGCTGGACTGGCATGAACTTCGGTGAAAAACCGCAGCAGGGAGGCAAACAA
