>Addgene plasmid #48832 | pGGC051 | addgene partial sequence | sequence record 72425 | Lac-promoter 5'-CACTTTATGCTTCCGGCTCG-3'
CACGAGCTATTTAGGTGACACTATAGAAGTGAAGCTTGGTCTCAGGCTCAACAATGGTCCGTCCTGTAGA
AACCCCAACCCGTGAAATCAAAAAACTCGACGGCCTGTGGGCATTCAGTCTGGATCGCGAAAACTGTGGA
ATTGATCAGCGTTGGTGGGAAAGCGCGTTACAAGAAAGCCGGGCAATTGCTGTGCCAGGCAGTTTTAACG
ATCAGTTCGCCGATGCAGATATTCGTAATTATGCGGGCAACGTCTGGTATCAGCGCGAAGTCTTTATACC
GAAAGGTTGGGCAGGCCAGCGTATCGTGCTGCGTTTCGATGCGGTCACTCATTACGGCAAAGTGTGGGTC
AATAATCAGGAAGTGATGGAGCATCAGGGCGGCTATACGCCATTTGAAGCCGATGTCACGCCGTATGTTA
TTGCCGGGAAAAGTGTACGTATCACCGTTTGTGTGAACAACGAACTGAACTGGCAGACTATCCCGCCGGG
AATGGTGATTACCGACGAAAACGGCAAGAAAAAGCAGTCTTACTTCCATGATTTCTTTAACTATGCCGGA
ATCCATCGCAGCGTAATGCTCTACACCACGCCGAACACCTGGGTGGACGATATCACCGTGGTGACGCATG
TCGCGCAAGACTGTAACCACGCGTCTGTTGACTGGCAGGTGGTGGCCAATGGTGATGTCAGCGTTGAACT
GCGTGATGCGGATCAACAGGTGGTTGCAACTGGACAAGGCACTAGCGGGACTTTGCAAGTGGTGAATCCG
CACCTCTGGCAACCGGGTGAAGGTTATCTCTATGAACT
