>Addgene plasmid #48832 | pGGC051 | addgene partial sequence | sequence record 72506 | M13pUC-Fwd 5'-CCCAGTCACGACGTTGTAAAACG-3'
CTATAGGGCGAGAATTCGGTCTCACTGATTGTTTGCCTCCCTGCTGCGGTTTTTCACCGAAGTTCATGCC
AGTCCAGCGTTTTTGCAGCAGAAAAGCCGCCGACTTCGGTTTGCGGTCGCGAGTGAAGATCCCTTTCTTG
TTACCGCCAACGCGCAATATGCCTTGCGAGGTCGCAAAATCGGCGAAATTCCATACCTGTTCACCGACGA
CGGCGCTGACGCGATCAAAGACGCGGTGATACATATCCAGCCATGCACACTGATACTCTTCACTCCACAT
GTCGGTGTACATTGAGTGCAGCCCGGCTAACGTATCCACGCCGTATTCGGTGATGATAATCGGCTGATGC
AGTTTCTCCTGCCAGGCCAGAAGTTCTTTTTCCAGTACCTTCTCTGCCGTTTCCAAATCGCCGCTTTGGA
CATACCATCCGTAATAACGGTTCAGGCACAGCACATCAAAGAGATCGCTGATGGTATCGGTGTGAGCGTC
GCAGAACATTACATTGACGCAGGTGATCGGACGCGTCGGGTCGAGTTTACGCGTTGCTTCCGCCAGTGGC
GCGAAATATTCCCGTGCACCTTGCGGACGGGTATCCGGTTCGTTGGCAATACTCCACATCACCACGCTTG
GGTGGTTTTTGTCACGCGCTATCAGCTCTTTAATCGCCTGTAAGTGCGCTTGCTGAGTTTCCCCGTTGAC
TGCCTCTTCGCTGTACAGTTCTTTCGGCTTGTTGCCCGCTTCGAAACCAATGCCTAAAGAGAGGTTAAAG
CCGACAGCAGCAGTTTCATCAATCACCACGATGCCATGTTCATCTGCCCAGTCGAGCATCTCTTCAGCGT
AAGGGTAATGCGAGGTACGGTAGGAGTTGGCCCCAATCCAGTCCATTAATGCGTGGTCGTGCACCATCAG
CACGTTATCGAATCCTTTGCCACGCAAGTCCGCATCTTCATGACGACCAAAGCCAGTAA
